>Addgene plasmid #237188 | NanoLuc-EIF2AK3 Fusion Vector | addgene full sequence | sequence record 471883 | Addgene NGS Result
TCAATATTGGCCATTAGCCATATTATTCATTGGTTATATAGCATAAATCAATATTGGCTATTGGCCATTG
CATACGTTGTATCTATATCATAATATGTACATTTATATTGGCTCATGTCCAATATGACCGCCATGTTGGC
ATTGATTATTGACTAGTTATTAATAGTAATCAATTACGGGGTCATTAGTTCATAGCCCATATATGGAGTT
CCGCGTTACATAACTTACGGTAAATGGCCCGCCTGGCTGACCGCCCAACGACCCCCGCCCATTGACGTCA
ATAATGACGTATGTTCCCATAGTAACGCCAATAGGGACTTTCCATTGACGTCAATGGGTGGAGTATTTAC
GGTAAACTGCCCACTTGGCAGTACATCAAGTGTATCATATGCCAAGTCCGCCCCCTATTGACGTCAATGA
CGGTAAATGGCCCGCCTGGCATTATGCCCAGTACATGACCTTACGGGACTTTCCTACTTGGCAGTACATC
TACGTATTAGTCATCGCTATTACCATGGTGATGCGGTTTTGGCAGTACACCAATGGGCGTGGATAGCGGT
TTGACTCACGGGGATTTCCAAGTCTCCACCCCATTGACGTCAATGGGAGTTTGTTTTGGCACCAAAATCA
ACGGGACTTTCCAAAATGTCGTAATAACCCCGCCCCGTTGACGCAAATGGGCGGTAGGCGTGTACGGTGG
GAGGTCTATATAAGCAGAGCTGGTTTAGTGAACCGTCAGATCACTAGAAGCTTTATTGCGGTAGTTTATC
ACAGTTAAATTGCTAACGCAGTCAGTGCTTCTGACACAACAGTCTCGAACTTAAGCTGCAGAAGTTGGTC
GTGAGGCACTGGGCAGGTAAGTATCAAGGTTACAAGACAGGTTTAAGGAGACCAATAGAAACTGGGCTTG
TCGAGACAGAGAAGACTCTTGCGTTTCTGATAGGCACCTATTGGTCTTACTGACATCCACTTTGCCTTTC
TCTCCACAGGTGTCCACTCCCAGTTCAATTACAGCTCTTAAGGCTAGAGTATTAATACGACTCACTATAG
GGCTAGCGCTCACCATGGTCTTCACACTCGAAGATTTCGTTGGGGACTGGCGACAGACAGCCGGCTACAA
CCTGGACCAAGTCCTTGAACAGGGAGGTGTGTCCAGTTTGTTTCAGAATCTCGGGGTGTCCGTAACTCCG
ATCCAAAGGATTGTCCTGAGCGGTGAAAATGGGCTGAAGATCGACATCCATGTCATCATCCCGTATGAAG
GTCTGAGCGGCGACCAAATGGGCCAGATCGAAAAAATTTTTAAGGTGGTGTACCCTGTGGATGATCATCA
CTTTAAGGTGATCCTGCACTATGGCACACTGGTAATCGACGGGGTTACGCCGAACATGATCGACTATTTC
GGACGGCCGTATGAAGGCATCGCCGTGTTCGACGGCAAAAAGATCACTGTAACAGGGACCCTGTGGAACG
GCAACAAAATTATCGACGAGCGCCTGATCAACCCCGACGGCTCCCTGCTGTTCCGAGTAACCATCAACGG
AGTGACCGGCTGGCGGCTGTGCGAACGCATTCTGGCGGGCTCGAGCGGCGCGATCGCCATGGAGCGCGCC
ATCAGCCCGGGGCTGCTGGTACGGGCGCTGCTGCTGCTGCTGCTGCTGCTGGGGCTCGCGGCAAGGACGG
TGGCCGCGGGGCGCGCCCGTGGCCTCCCAGCGCCGACGGCGGAGGCGGCGTTCGGCCTCGGGGCGGCCGC
TGCTCCCACCTCAGCGACGCGAGTACCGGCGGCGGGCGCCGTGGCTGCGGCCGAGGTGACTGTGGAGGAC
GCTGAGGCGCTGCCGGCAGCCGCGGGAGAGCAGGAGCCTCGGGGTCCGGAACCAGACGATGAGACAGAGT
TGCGACCGCGCGGCAGGTCATTAGTAATTATCAGCACTTTAGATGGGAGAATTGCTGCCTTGGATCCTGA
AAATCATGGTAAAAAGCAGTGGGATTTGGATGTGGGATCCGGTTCCTTGGTGTCATCCAGCCTTAGCAAA
CCAGAGGTATTTGGGAATAAGATGATCATTCCTTCCCTGGATGGAGCCCTCTTCCAGTGGGACCAAGACC
GTGAAAGCATGGAAACAGTTCCTTTCACAGTTGAATCACTTCTTGAATCTTCTTATAAATTTGGAGATGA
TGTTGTTTTGGTTGGAGGAAAATCTCTGACTACATATGGACTCAGTGCATATAGTGGAAAGGTGAGGTAT
ATCTGTTCAGCTCTGGGTTGTCGCCAATGGGATAGTGACGAAATGGAACAAGAGGAAGACATCCTGCTTC
TACAGCGTACCCAAAAAACTGTTAGAGCTGTCGGACCTCGCAGTGGCAATGAGAAGTGGAATTTCAGTGT
TGGCCACTTTGAACTTCGGTATATTCCAGACATGGAAACGAGAGCCGGATTTATTGAAAGCACCTTTAAG
CCCAATGAGAACACAGAAGAGTCTAAAATTATTTCAGATGTGGAAGAACAGGAAGCTGCCATAATGGACA
TAGTGATAAAGGTTTCGGTTGCTGACTGGAAAGTTATGGCATTCAGTAAGAAGGGAGGACATCTGGAATG
GGAGTACCAGTTTTGTACTCCAATTGCATCTGCCTGGTTACTTAAGGATGGGAAAGTCATTCCCATCAGT
CTTTTTGATGATACAAGTTATACATCTAATGATGATGTTTTAGAAGATGAAGAAGACATTGTAGAAGCTG
CCAGAGGAGCCACAGAAAACAGTGTTTACTTGGGAATGTATAGAGGCCAGCTGTATCTGCAGTCATCAGT
CAGAATTTCAGAAAAGTTTCCTTCAAGTCCCAAGGCTTTGGAATCTGTCACTAATGAAAACGCAATTATT
CCTTTACCAACAATCAAATGGAAACCCTTAATTCATTCTCCTTCCAGAACTCCTGTCTTGGTAGGATCTG
ATGAATTTGACAAATGTCTCAGTAATGATAAGTTTTCTCATGAAGAATATAGTAATGGTGCACTTTCAAT
CTTGCAGTATCCATATGATAATGGTTATTATCTACCATACTACAAGAGGGAGAGGAACAAACGAAGCACA
CAGATTACAGTCAGATTCCTCGACAACCCACATTACAACAAGAATATCCGCAAAAAGGATCCTGTTCTTC
TTTTACACTGGTGGAAAGAAATAGTTGCAACGATTTTGTTTTGTATCATAGCAACAACGTTTATTGTGCG
CAGGCTTTTCCATCCTCATCCTCACAGGCAAAGGAAGGAGTCTGAAACTCAGTGTCAAACTGAAAATAAA
TATGATTCTGTAAGTGGTGAAGCCAATGACAGTAGCTGGAATGACATAAAAAACTCTGGATATATATCAC
GATATCTAACTGATTTTGAGCCAATTCAATGCCTGGGACGTGGTGGCTTTGGAGTTGTTTTTGAAGCTAA
AAACAAAGTAGATGACTGCAATTATGCTATCAAGAGGATCCGTCTCCCCAATAGGGAATTGGCTCGGGAA
AAGGTAATGCGAGAAGTTAAAGCCTTAGCCAAGCTTGAACACCCGGGCATTGTTAGATATTTCAATGCCT
GGCTCGAAGCACCACCAGAGAAGTGGCAAGAAAAGATGGATGAAATTTGGCTGAAAGATGAAAGCACAGA
CTGGCCACTCAGCTCTCCTAGCCCAATGGATGCACCATCAGTTAAAATACGCAGAATGGATCCTTTCGCT
ACAAAAGAACATATTGAAATCATAGCTCCTTCACCACAAAGAAGCAGGTCTTTTTCAGTAGGGATTTCCT
GTGACCAGACAAGTTCATCTGAGAGCCAGTTCTCACCACTGGAATTCTCAGGAATGGACCATGAGGACAT
CAGTGAGTCAGTGGATGCAGCATACAACCTCCAGGACAGTTGCCTTACAGACTGTGATGTGGAAGATGGG
ACTATGGATGGCAATGATGAGGGGCACTCCTTTGAACTTTGTCCTTCTGAAGCTTCTCCTTATGTAAGGT
CAAGGGAGAGAACCTCCTCTTCAATAGTATTTGAAGATTCTGGCTGTGATAATGCTTCCAGTAAAGAAGA
GCCGAAAACTAATCGATTGCATATTGGCAACCATTGTGCTAATAAACTAACTGCTTTCAAGCCCACCAGT
AGCAAATCTTCTTCTGAAGCTACATTGTCTATTTCTCCTCCAAGACCAACCACTTTAAGTTTAGATCTCA
CTAAAAACACCACAGAAAAACTCCAGCCCAGTTCACCAAAGGTGTATCTTTACATTCAAATGCAGCTGTG
CAGAAAAGAAAACCTCAAAGACTGGATGAATGGACGATGTACCATAGAGGAGAGAGAGAGGAGCGTGTGT
CTGCACATCTTCCTGCAGATCGCAGAGGCAGTGGAGTTTCTTCACAGTAAAGGACTGATGCACAGGGACC
TCAAGCCATCCAACATATTCTTTACAATGGATGATGTGGTCAAGGTTGGAGACTTTGGGTTAGTGACTGC
AATGGACCAGGATGAGGAAGAGCAGACGGTTCTGACCCCAATGCCAGCTTATGCCAGACACACAGGACAA
GTAGGGACCAAACTGTATATGAGCCCAGAGCAGATTCATGGAAACAGCTATTCTCATAAAGTGGACATCT
TTTCTTTAGGCCTGATTCTATTTGAATTGCTGTATCCATTCAGCACTCAGATGGAGAGAGTCAGGACCTT
AACTGATGTAAGAAATCTCAAATTTCCACCATTATTTACTCAGAAATATCCTTGTGAGTACGTGATGGTT
CAAGACATGCTCTCTCCATCCCCCATGGAACGACCTGAAGCTATAAACATCATTGAAAATGCTGTATTTG
AGGACTTGGACTTTCCAGGAAAAACAGTGCTCAGACAGAGGTCTCGCTCCTTGAGTTCATCGGGAACAAA
ACATTCAAGACAGTCCAACAACTCCCATAGCCCTTTGCCAAGCAATGTTTAAACGAATTCGGGCTCGGTA
CCCGGGGATCCTCTAGAGTCGACCTGCAGGCATGCAAGCTGATCCGGCTGCTAACAAAGCCCGAAAGGAA
GCTGAGTTGGCTGCTGCCACCGCTGAGCAATAACTAGCATAACCCCTTGGGGCGGCCGCTTCGAGCAGAC
ATGATAAGATACATTGATGAGTTTGGACAAACCACAACTAGAATGCAGTGAAAAAAATGCTTTATTTGTG
AAATTTGTGATGCTATTGCTTTATTTGTAACCATTATAAGCTGCAATAAACAAGTTAACAACAACAATTG
CATTCATTTTATGTTTCAGGTTCAGGGGGAGATGTGGGAGGTTTTTTTAAGCAAGTAAAACCTCTACAAA
TGTGGTAAAATCGAATTTTAACAAAATATTAACGCTTACAATTTCCTGATGCGGTATTTTCTCCTTACGC
ATCTGTGCGGTATTTCACACCGCATACGCGGATCTGCGCAGCACCATGGCCTGAAATAACCTCTGAAAGA
GGAACTTGGTTAGGTACCTTCTGAGGCGGAAAGAACCAGCTGTGGAATGTGTGTCAGTTAGGGTGTGGAA
AGTCCCCAGGCTCCCCAGCAGGCAGAAGTATGCAAAGCATGCATCTCAATTAGTCAGCAACCAGGTGTGG
AAAGTCCCCAGGCTCCCCAGCAGGCAGAAGTATGCAAAGCATGCATCTCAATTAGTCAGCAACCATAGTC
CCGCCCCTAACTCCGCCCATCCCGCCCCTAACTCCGCCCAGTTCCGCCCATTCTCCGCCCCATGGCTGAC
TAATTTTTTTTATTTATGCAGAGGCCGAGGCCGCCTCGGCCTCTGAGCTATTCCAGAAGTAGTGAGGAGG
CTTTTTTGGAGGCCTAGGCTTTTGCAAAAAGCTTAATTAACTGTTGACAATTAATCATCGGCATAGTATA
TCGGCATAGTATAATACGACAAGGTGAGGAACTAAACCCAGGAGGCAGATCATGATTGAACAAGATGGAT
TGCACGCAGGTTCTCCGGCCGCTTGGGTGGAGAGGCTATTCGGCTATGACTGGGCACAACAGACAATCGG
CTGCTCTGATGCCGCCGTGTTCCGGCTGTCAGCGCAGGGGCGCCCGGTTCTTTTTGTCAAGACCGACCTG
TCCGGTGCCCTGAATGAACTGCAGGACGAGGCAGCGCGGCTATCGTGGCTGGCCACGACGGGCGTTCCTT
GCGCAGCTGTGCTCGACGTTGTCACTGAAGCGGGAAGGGACTGGCTGCTATTGGGCGAAGTGCCGGGGCA
GGATCTCCTGTCATCTCACCTTGCTCCTGCCGAGAAAGTATCCATCATGGCTGATGCAATGCGGCGGCTG
CATACGCTTGATCCGGCTACCTGCCCATTCGACCACCAAGCGAAACATCGCATCGAGCGAGCACGTACTC
GGATGGAAGCCGGTCTTGTCGATCAGGATGATCTGGACGAAGAGCATCAGGGGCTCGCGCCAGCCGAACT
GTTCGCCAGGCTCAAGGCGCGCATGCCCGACGGCGAGGATCTCGTCGTGACCCATGGCGATGCCTGCTTG
CCGAATATCATGGTGGAAAATGGCCGCTTTTCTGGATTCATCGACTGTGGCCGGCTGGGTGTGGCGGACC
GCTATCAGGACATAGCGTTGGCTACCCGTGATATTGCTGAAGAGCTTGGCGGCGAATGGGCTGACCGCTT
CCTCGTGCTTTACGGTATCGCCGCTCCCGATTCGCAGCGCATCGCCTTCTATCGCCTTCTTGACGAGTTC
TTCTGAGCGGGACTCTGGGGTTCGAAATGACCGACCAAGCGACGCCCAACCTGCCATCACGATGGCCGCA
ATAAAATATCTTTATTTTCATTACATCTGTGTGTTGGTTTTTTGTGTGAATCGATAGCGATAAGGATCCG
CTCATGCGATGATAAGCTGTCAAACATGAGAATTACAACTTATATCGTATGGGGCTGACTTCAGGTGCTA
CATTTGAAGAGATAAATTGCACTGAAATCTAGAAATATTTTATCTGATTAATAAGATGATCTTCTTGAGA
TCGTTTTGGTCTGCGCGTAATCTCTTGCTCTGAAAACGAAAAAACCGCCTTGCAGGGCGGTTTTTCGAAG
GTTCTCTGAGCTACCAACTCTTTGAACCGAGGTAACTGGCTTGGAGGAGCGCAGTCACCAAAACTTGTCC
TTTCAGTTTAGCCTTAACCGGCGCATGACTTCAAGACTAACTCCTCTAAATCAATTACCAGTGGCTGCTG
CCAGTGGTGCTTTTGCATGTCTTTCCGGGTTGGACTCAAGACGATAGTTACCGGATAAGGCGCAGCGGTC
GGACTGAACGGGGGGTTCGTGCATACAGTCCAGCTTGGAGCGAACTGCCTACCCGGAACTGAGTGTCAGG
CGTGGAATGAGACAAACGCGGCCATAACAGCGGAATGACACCGGTAAACCGAAAGGCAGGAACAGGAGAG
CGCACGAGGGAGCCGCCAGGGGGAAACGCCTGGTATCTTTATAGTCCTGTCGGGTTTCGCCACCACTGAT
TTGAGCGTCAGATTTCGTGATGCTTGTCAGGGGGGCGGAGCCTATGGAAAAACGGCTTTGCCGCGGCCCT
CTCACTTCCCTGTTAAGTATCTTCCTGGCATCTTCCAGGAAATCTCCGCCCCGTTCGTAAGCCATTTCCG
CTCGCCGCAGTCGAACGACCGAGCGTAGCGAGTCAGTGAGCGAGGAAGCGGAATATATCCTGTATCACAT
ATTCTGCTGACGCACCGGTGCAGCCTTTTTTCTCCTGCCACATGAAGCACTTCACTGACACCCTCATCAG
TGCCAACATAGTAAGCCAGTATACACTCCGCTAGCGCTGATGTCCGGCGGTGCTTTTGCCGTTACGCACC
ACCCCGTCATGAGATTACGCGTTTTAGCGGTGCGTACAATTAAGGGATTATGGTAAATCCACTTACTGTC
TGCCCTCGTAGCCATCGAGATAAACCGCAGTACTCCGGCCACGATGCGTCCGGCGTAGAGGATCGAGATC
T
Features (pLannotate 1.2.2; 23 found; start..end, strand, type, name):
    140..517     +  enhancer       CMV enhancer: human cytomegalovirus immediate early enhancer
    519..718     +  promoter       CMV promoter: human cytomegalovirus (CMV) immediate early promoter
    857..989     +  intron         chimeric intron: chimera between introns from human β-globin and immunoglobulin heavy chain genes
   1033..1051    +  promoter       T7 promoter: promoter for bacteriophage T7 RNA polymerase
   1065..1577    +  CDS            Nluc: NanoLuc® luciferase human codon-optimized
   1599..4946    +  CDS            EIF2AK3: E2AK3_HUMAN - Also known as PEK, PERK. Experimental evidence at protein level: Swiss-Prot protein existence level 1. Metabolic-stress sensing protein kinase that phosphorylates the alpha subunit of eukaryotic translation initiation factor 2 (EIF2S1/eIF-2-alpha) in response to various stress conditions. Key activator of the integrated stress response (ISR) required for adaptation to various stress, such as unfolded protein response (UPR) and low amino acid availability (By similarity). EIF2S1/eIF-2-alpha phosphorylation in response to stress converts EIF2S1/eIF-2-alpha in a global protein synth
   4955..5010    +  misc_feature   MCS: pUC18/19 multiple cloning site
   5017..5066    +  CDS            SET1 (fragment): solubility-enhancement tag derived from T7 phage gene 10B
   5074..5093    +  terminator     T7 terminator (fragment): transcription terminator for bacteriophage T7 RNA polymerase
   5115..5236    -  polyA_signal   SV40 poly(A) signal: SV40 polyadenylation signal
   5259..5327    -  CDS            large T antigen (fragment): large T antigen from SV40 (simian virus 40)
   5332..5364    +  rep_origin     M13 ori (fragment): M13 bacteriophage origin of replication; arrow indicates direction of (+) strand synthesis
   5365..5416    -  misc_feature   bom (fragment): basis of mobility region from pBR322
   5481..5838    +  promoter       SV40 promoter: SV40 enhancer and early promoter
   5853..5900    +  promoter       EM7 promoter: synthetic bacterial promoter&nbsp
   5932..6723    +  CDS            neo: KKA2_KLEPN - Also known as kan, nptII. Experimental evidence at protein level: Swiss-Prot protein existence level 1. Resistance to kanamycin, neomycin, paromomycin, ribostamycin, butirosin and gentamicin B. From Klebsiella pneumoniae.
   6790..6838    +  polyA_signal   poly(A) signal: synthetic polyadenylation signal
   6867..6883    -  promoter       tet promoter (fragment): E. coli promoter for tetracycline efflux protein gene
   6995..7540    +  rep_origin     p15A ori: Plasmids containing the medium-copy-number p15A origin of replication can be propagated in E. coli cells that contain a second plasmid with the ColE1 origin.
   7628..7683    +  rep_origin     RSF ori (fragment): Plasmids containing the RSF 1030 origin of replication can be propagated in E. coli cells that contain additional plasmids with compatible origins.
   7782..7808    -  misc_feature   bom (fragment): basis of mobility region from pBR322
   7802..7849    -  mobile_element IS1 (fragment): prokaryotic transposable element IS1
   7857..7928    +  misc_feature   cer region (fragment): ColE1-derived recombination site that helps to maintain plasmids as monomers
