[The description below was written by a language model from this plasmid's Addgene catalogue record and pLannotate feature annotations shown in this document.]
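Description:
NanoLuc-EIF2AK3 Fusion Vector is a mammalian expression plasmid of about 8 kb, built on the pFN31K-low Nluc CMV Flexi backbone, that produces human EIF2AK3 (also called PERK or PEK) fused at its N-terminus to NanoLuc luciferase. Transcription is driven by the human cytomegalovirus immediate-early enhancer and promoter. A chimeric β-globin/immunoglobulin intron follows and generally improves mRNA processing and expression. A T7 promoter sits just upstream of the coding region and would permit in vitro transcription. The human codon-optimised Nluc reading frame is followed closely by the EIF2AK3 coding sequence, and the unit ends with an SV40 polyadenylation signal. EIF2AK3 is the stress-sensing kinase that phosphorylates eIF2α during the unfolded protein response and the integrated stress response.

In E. coli the plasmid replicates from a p15A origin, consistent with its listing as low copy, and is selected with kanamycin. Resistance comes from a neo (nptII) gene placed behind tandem SV40 early and EM7 promoters and followed by a synthetic poly(A) signal. This arrangement lets the same marker be expressed in bacteria and in mammalian cells. The backbone name mentions "Hygro", but the feature table annotates no hygromycin resistance gene, only neo. Several other short annotations (SET1, large T antigen, M13 ori, bom, IS1, cer, RSF ori) are fragmentary matches and probably backbone remnants rather than functional parts.

The record gives the purpose only as expressing the NanoLuc-EIF2AK3 fusion in mammalian cells. Luciferase-tagged kinases of this kind are commonly used as luminescent donors in energy-transfer assays of target engagement or protein interaction, though no specific assay is named here.
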