Addgene plasmid #237188: NanoLuc-EIF2AK3 Fusion Vector
Purpose: Express NanoLuc(R)-EIF2AK3 Fusion Protein in Mammalian Cells under a CMV promoter
Depositing lab: Promega Corporation.
Backbone
  Vector backbone: pFN31K-low Nluc CMV-Hygro Flexi(R) Vector
  Vector type: Mammalian Expression
Growth in bacteria
  Bacterial resistance: Kanamycin, 50 μg/mL
  Growth temperature: 37°C
  Growth strain: DH5alpha
  Copy number: Low Copy
Gene/Insert
  Gene/Insert name: EIF2AK3
  Species: H. sapiens (human)
  Entrez Gene: EIF2AK3 (a.k.a. PEK, PERK, WRS)
  Promoter: CMV
  Tag / fusion protein: NanoLuc (R) (N terminal on backbone)
  Cloning method: Other
Terms and licenses: Academic/Nonprofit Terms; Industry Terms
How to cite: NanoLuc-EIF2AK3 Fusion Vector was a gift from Promega Corporation (Addgene plasmid # 237188 ; http://n2t.net/addgene:237188 ; RRID:Addgene_237188)
